Addgene plasmid #228152: SP_B2
Purpose: Plasmid contains the secretion signal peptide sequence of the yeast FIG2 gene for use in Combinatorial Golden Gate Assembly (BsaI restriction sites).
Depositing lab: Joseph Brock. Depositing organization: Australian National University. Publication: High-throughput optimisation of protein secretion in yeast via an engineered biosensor. Cleaver A, Luo R, Smith OB, Murphy L, Schwessinger B, Brock J. Trends Biotechnol. 2025 Apr;43(4):838-867. doi: 10.1016/j.tibtech.2024.11.010. Epub 2024 Dec 13. PubMed 39674781.
Backbone
  Vector backbone: pYTK001
  Backbone manufacturer: John Dueber, Addgene plasmid #65108
  Vector type: Synthetic Biology
Growth in bacteria
  Bacterial resistance: Chloramphenicol, 25 μg/mL
  Growth temperature: 37°C
  Growth strain: DH5alpha
  Copy number: High Copy
Gene/Insert
  Gene/Insert name: sp_P25653_FIG2_YEAST:0-22 (alt name: Uniprot: P25653)
  Species: S. cerevisiae (budding yeast)
  Cloning method: Golden Gate
Terms and licenses: Academic/Nonprofit Terms; Industry Terms: Not Available to Industry
Depositor comments: Signal peptides direct recombinant protein secretion in yeast. Codon optimised for expression in S. cerevisiae. This part is designed for use with components from the MoClo Yeast Toolkit (Lee et al. 2015). This insert is a 3a* component, see Williams et al. 2024 for more detail.
How to cite: SP_B2 was a gift from Joseph Brock (Addgene plasmid # 228152 ; http://n2t.net/addgene:228152 ; RRID:Addgene_228152)
