[The description below was written by a language model from this plasmid's Addgene catalogue record and pLannotate feature annotations shown in this document.]
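Description:
SP_B2 is a small (about 1.7 kb) synthetic-biology part plasmid built on pYTK001, the entry vector of the MoClo Yeast Toolkit. It is a storage and donor vector for a single modular DNA part, not an expression construct. It is maintained in E. coli at high copy through a ColE1/pUC-type origin of replication and selected with chloramphenicol. Resistance comes from the cat (chloramphenicol acetyltransferase) gene, driven by its native promoter and followed by the phage lambda t0 terminator. These backbone elements are the only features in the automated annotation. The short insert itself is not annotated, and no yeast origin, yeast marker or yeast promoter is recorded.

The payload is the secretion signal peptide of the Saccharomyces cerevisiae FIG2 protein, given in the record as residues 0–22 of the UniProt entry and codon-optimised for expression in budding yeast. It was cloned by Golden Gate and is flanked by BsaI sites, so type IIS digestion releases it with defined overhangs for ordered one-pot assembly with other toolkit parts. The depositor classes it as a "3a*" component, a variant of the toolkit's 3a position, which forms the N-terminal portion of a coding sequence. There it would be fused upstream of a protein of interest, between a promoter part and the rest of the open reading frame.

Signal peptides route recombinant proteins into the yeast secretory pathway. This plasmid is intended for combinatorial Golden Gate assembly, in which alternative signal peptides are tested to find those giving the best secretion of a target protein. The associated work describes high-throughput optimisation of yeast secretion using an engineered biosensor.
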