Features (pLannotate 1.2.2; 4 found; start..end, strand, type, name):
     96..130     -  terminator     lambda t0 terminator: minimal transcription terminator from phage lambda (Scholtissek and Grosse, 1987)
    204..860     -  CDS            cat: CAT_ECOLX - Experimental evidence at protein level: Swiss-Prot protein existence level 1. This enzyme is an effector of chloramphenicol resistance in bacteria. From Escherichia coli. This protein is used as a marker in many commonly used cloning vectors, such as pACYC184.
    861..958     -  promoter       cat promoter: promoter of the E. coli cat gene encoding chloramphenicol acetyltransferase
   1042..1630    +  rep_origin     ori: high-copy-number ColE1/pMB1/pBR322/pUC origin of replication
>Addgene plasmid #228152 | SP_B2 | addgene full sequence | sequence record 451638 | Addgene NGS Result
TCGGTCTCATATGAACTCTTTTGCCTCCTTAGGGCTTATTTATTCTGTTGTGAACCTACTAACAAGGGTC
GAAGCGGCCCCTTGAGACCAGACCAATAAAAAACGCCCGGCGGCAACCGAGCGTTCTGAACAAATCCAGA
TGGAGTTCTGAGGTCATTACTGGATCTATCAACAGGAGTCCAAGCGAGCTCGATATCAAATTACGCCCCG
CCCTGCCACTCATCGCAGTACTGTTGTAATTCATTAAGCATTCTGCCGACATGGAAGCCATCACAAACGG
CATGATGAACCTGAATCGCCAGCGGCATCAGCACCTTGTCGCCTTGCGTATAATATTTGCCCATGGTGAA
AACGGGGGCGAAGAAGTTGTCCATATTGGCCACGTTTAAATCAAAACTGGTGAAACTCACCCAGGGATTG
GCTGAAACGAAAAACATATTCTCAATAAACCCTTTAGGGAAATAGGCCAGGTTTTCACCGTAACACGCCA
CATCTTGCGAATATATGTGTAGAAACTGCCGGAAATCGTCGTGGTATTCACTCCAGAGCGATGAAAACGT
TTCAGTTTGCTCATGGAAAACGGTGTAACAAGGGTGAACACTATCCCATATCACCAGCTCACCGTCTTTC
ATTGCCATACGAAATTCCGGATGAGCATTCATCAGGCGGGCAAGAATGTGAATAAAGGCCGGATAAAACT
TGTGCTTATTTTTCTTTACGGTCTTTAAAAAGGCCGTAATATCCAGCTGAACGGTCTGGTTATAGGTACA
TTGAGCAACTGACTGAAATGCCTCAAAATGTTCTTTACGATGCCATTGGGATATATCAACGGTGGTATAT
CCAGTGATTTTTTTCTCCATTTTAGCTTCCTTAGCTCCTGAAAATCTCGATAACTCAAAAAATACGCCCG
GTAGTGATCTTATTTCATTATGGTGAAAGTTGGAACCTCTTACGTGCCCGATCAATCATGACCAAAATCC
CTTAACGTGAGTTTTCGTTCCACTGAGCGTCAGACCCCGTAGAAAAGATCAAAGGATCTTCTTGAGATCC
TTTTTTTCTGCGCGTAATCTGCTGCTTGCAAACAAAAAAACCACCGCTACCAGCGGTGGTTTGTTTGCCG
GATCAAGAGCTACCAACTCTTTTTCCGAAGGTAACTGGCTTCAGCAGAGCGCAGATACCAAATACTGTTC
TTCTAGTGTAGCCGTAGTTAGGCCACCACTTCAAGAACTCTGTAGCACCGCCTACATACCTCGCTCTGCT
AATCCTGTTACCAGTGGCTGCTGCCAGTGGCGATAAGTCGTGTCTTACCGGGTTGGACTCAAGACGATAG
TTACCGGATAAGGCGCAGCGGTCGGGCTGAACGGGGGGTTCGTGCACACAGCCCAGCTTGGAGCGAACGA
CCTACACCGAACTGAGATACCTACAGCGTGAGCTATGAGAAAGCGCCACGCTTCCCGAAGGGAGAAAGGC
GGACAGGTATCCGGTAAGCGGCAGGGTCGGAACAGGAGAGCGCACGAGGGAGCTTCCAGGGGGAAACGCC
TGGTATCTTTATAGTCCTGTCGGGTTTCGCCACCTCTGACTTGAGCGTCGATTTTTGTGATGCTCGTCAG
GGGGGCGGAGCCTATGGAAAAACGCCAGCAACGCGGCCTTTTTACGGTTCCTGGCCTTTTGCTGGCCTTT
TGCTCACATGTTCTTTCCTGCGTTATCCCCTGATTCTGTGGATAACCGTAG
